Addgene plasmid #125463: lentiSAMv2 rs4237150-guide3
Purpose: CRISPR-mediated activation of human islet enhancer containing T2D-associated variant rs4237150 (GLIS3 GWAS locus)
Depositing lab: Jorge Ferrer. Depositing organization: Imperial College London. Publication: Human pancreatic islet three-dimensional chromatin architecture provides insights into the genetics of type 2 diabetes. Miguel-Escalada I, Bonas-Guarch S, Cebola I, Ponsa-Cobas J, Mendieta-Esteban J, Atla G, Javierre BM, Rolando DMY, Farabella I, Morgan CC, Garcia-Hurtado J, Beucher A, Moran I, Pasquali L, Ramos-Rodriguez M, Appel EVR, Linneberg A, Gjesing AP, Witte DR, Pedersen O, Grarup N, Ravassard P, Torrents D, Mercader JM, Piemonti L, Berney T, de Koning EJP, Kerr-Conte J, Pattou F, Fedko IO, Groop L, Prokopenko I, Hansen T, Marti-Renom MA, Fraser P, Ferrer J. Nat Genet. 2019 Jun 28. pii: 10.1038/s41588-019-0457-0. doi: 10.1038/s41588-019-0457-0. PubMed 31253982.
Backbone
  Vector backbone: lentiSAMv2
  Backbone manufacturer: Feng Zhang (Addgene #75112)
  Vector type: Mammalian Expression, Lentiviral, CRISPR
  Selectable markers: Blasticidin
Growth in bacteria
  Bacterial resistance: Ampicillin, 100 μg/mL
  Growth temperature: 37°C
  Growth strain: Stbl3
  Copy number: High Copy
Gene/Insert
  Gene/Insert name: dCas9-VP64-2A-BlastR
  gRNA/shRNA sequence: AAGGGCCTTTAGCTGTAAAT
  Species: H. sapiens (human)
  Promoter: EF1a core and U6
  Cloning method: Restriction Enzyme; 5′ cloning site Unknown (destroyed during cloning); 3′ cloning site Unknown (destroyed during cloning)
  Sequencing primers: 5′ GATCCGCCACCATGGATGC
Terms and licenses: Academic/Nonprofit Terms; Industry Terms: Not Available to Industry
How to cite: lentiSAMv2 rs4237150-guide3 was a gift from Jorge Ferrer (Addgene plasmid # 125463 ; http://n2t.net/addgene:125463 ; RRID:Addgene_125463)
