[The description below was written by a language model from this plasmid's Addgene catalogue record and pLannotate feature annotations shown in this document.]
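Description:
lentiSAMv2 rs4237150-guide3 is a lentiviral CRISPR-activation plasmid built on the lentiSAMv2 backbone, carrying a single guide RNA directed at a human pancreatic islet enhancer that contains the type 2 diabetes-associated variant rs4237150 at the GLIS3 GWAS locus. It is propagated in E. coli through a high-copy ColE1/pUC-type origin with ampicillin resistance. The backbone also contains an f1 origin and an SV40/EM7-driven bleomycin/Zeocin resistance cassette that lies outside the viral transfer region.

The transfer cassette has a typical HIV-1-derived layout. A CMV enhancer/promoter is fused to a truncated 5' LTR, followed by the Ψ packaging signal with a gag fragment, the RRE for Rev-dependent export and the cPPT/CTS. A WPRE and a second truncated LTR followed by a bGH polyadenylation signal lie downstream of the payload. Within this frame, a human U6 promoter drives the guide, whose S. pyogenes scaffold is annotated with two MS2 stem loops. These loops bind MS2 coat protein, so activator fusions supplied from a separate construct can be recruited, as in the synergistic activation mediator design. The EF-1α core promoter then expresses nuclease-dead Cas9 with a nucleoplasmin NLS. According to the catalogue entry, dCas9 is fused to VP64 and linked by a 2A peptide to blasticidin S deaminase, although the feature table does not separately annotate the VP64 and 2A segments that sit between dCas9 and BSD. Transduced mammalian cells are selected with blasticidin.

The stated use is CRISPR-mediated activation of this enhancer in human cells, which supports functional study of a noncoding diabetes risk locus and its regulatory effects.
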