Features (pLannotate 1.2.2; 38 found; start..end, strand, type, name):
     18..36      +  misc_RNA       MS2 stem loop: stem loop that binds the bacteriophage MS2 coat protein
     47..83      +  misc_RNA       gRNA scaffold (fragment): guide RNA scaffold for the Streptococcus pyogenes CRISPR/Cas9 system
     88..106     +  misc_RNA       MS2 stem loop: stem loop that binds the bacteriophage MS2 coat protein
    117..136     +  misc_RNA       gRNA scaffold (fragment): guide RNA scaffold for the Streptococcus pyogenes CRISPR/Cas9 system
    149..167     +  CDS            small t antigen (fragment): SV40 (simian virus 40) small t antigen
    193..404     +  promoter       EF-1α core promoter: core promoter for human elongation factor EF-1α
    421..468     +  CDS            nucleoplasmin NLS: bipartite nuclear localization signal from nucleoplasmin
    468..4569    +  CDS            dCas9 (fragment): catalytically dead mutant of the Cas9 endonuclease from the Streptococcus pyogenes Type II CRISPR/Cas system RNA-guided DNA-binding protein that lacks endonuclease activity due to the D10A mutation in the RuvC catalytic domain and the N863A mutation in the HNH catalytic domain
   4894..5292    +  CDS            BSD: blasticidin S deaminase; Aspergillus terreus BSD; confers resistance to blasticidin
   5293..5314    +  misc_feature   MCS (fragment): pBluescript multiple cloning site
   5317..5905    +  misc_feature   WPRE: woodchuck hepatitis virus posttranscriptional regulatory element
   5842..6423    +  CDS            nef (fragment): NEF_HV1H2 - Experimental evidence at protein level: Swiss-Prot protein existence level 1. Extracellular Nef protein targets CD4(+) T-lymphocytes for apoptosis by interacting with CXCR4 surface receptors. From Human immunodeficiency virus type 1 group M subtype B (isolate HXB2) (HIV-1).
   6430..6610    +  LTR            5' LTR (truncated): truncated 5' long terminal repeat (LTR) from HIV-1
   6642..6866    +  polyA_signal   bGH poly(A) signal: bovine growth hormone polyadenylation signal
   6870..6891    +  promoter       SV40 promoter (fragment): SV40 enhancer and early promoter
   6912..7340    +  rep_origin     f1 ori (sequence partly withheld): f1 bacteriophage origin of replication; arrow indicates direction of (+) strand synthesis
   7354..7683    +  promoter       SV40 promoter: SV40 enhancer and early promoter
   7731..7778    +  promoter       EM7 promoter: synthetic bacterial promoter&nbsp
   7797..8171    +  CDS            BleoR: antibiotic-binding protein; Sh ble from Streptoalloteichus hindustanus; confers resistance to bleomycin, phleomycin, and Zeocin™
   8181..8306    +  CDS            ble (fragment): BLE_KLEPN - Experimental evidence at protein level: Swiss-Prot protein existence level 1. Binding protein with a strong affinity to the bleomycin family of antibiotics. Binds to CL990; an antimitotic-antibiotic compound. From Klebsiella pneumoniae.
   8301..8422    +  polyA_signal   SV40 poly(A) signal: SV40 polyadenylation signal
   8493..8515    -  protein_bind   lac operator (fragment): The lac repressor binds to the lac operator to inhibit transcription in E. coli. This inhibition can be relieved by adding lactose or isopropyl-β-D-thiogalactopyranoside (IPTG). lac repressor encoded by lacI
   8519..8549    -  promoter       lac promoter: promoter for the E. coli lac operon
   8564..8585    -  protein_bind   CAP binding site: CAP binding activates transcription in the presence of cAMP. E. coli catabolite activator protein
   8598..8690    -  CDS            lacI (fragment): lac repressor; lacI; The lac repressor binds to the lac operator to inhibit transcription in E. coli. This inhibition can be relieved by adding lactose or isopropyl-β-D-thiogalactopyranoside (IPTG).
   8873..9461    -  rep_origin     ori: high-copy-number ColE1/pMB1/pBR322/pUC origin of replication
   9632..10492   -  CDS            AmpR: β-lactamase; bla; confers resistance to ampicillin, carbenicillin, and related antibiotics
  10493..10597   -  promoter       AmpR promoter: bla
  10656..10708   -  misc_feature   bom (fragment): basis of mobility region from pBR322
  10863..11242   +  enhancer       CMV enhancer: human cytomegalovirus immediate early enhancer
  11243..11442   +  promoter       CMV promoter: human cytomegalovirus (CMV) immediate early promoter
  11460..11640   +  LTR            5' LTR (truncated): truncated 5' long terminal repeat (LTR) from HIV-1
  11687..11812   +  misc_feature   HIV-1 Ψ: packaging signal of human immunodeficiency virus type 1
  11796..12159   +  CDS            HIV-1 gag (fragment): gag protein from human immunodeficiency virus 1; gag
  12305..12538   +  misc_feature   RRE: The Rev response element (RRE) of HIV-1 allows for Rev-dependent mRNA export from the nucleus to the cytoplasm.
  12915..13015   +  CDS            Rev (fragment): human immunodeficiency virus 1 (HIV-1) Rev protein; rev; enhances nuclear export of unspliced and incompletely spliced viral mRNAs
  13065..13182   +  misc_feature   cPPT/CTS: central polypurine tract and central termination sequence of HIV-1
  13232..13472   +  promoter       U6 promoter: RNA polymerase III promoter for human U6 snRNA
>Addgene plasmid #125463 | lentiSAMv2 rs4237150-guide3 | addgene full sequence | sequence record 251400 | Addgene NGS Result
GTTTTAGAGCTAGGCCAACATGAGGATCACCCATGTCTGCAGGGCCTAGCAAGTTAAAATAAGGCTAGTC
CGTTATCAACTTGGCCAACATGAGGATCACCCATGTCTGCAGGGCCAAGTGGCACCGAGTCGGTGCTTTT
TTTGGATCCTAGGTCTTGAAAGGAGTGGGAATTGGCTCCGGTGCCCGTCAGTGGGCAGAGCGCACATCGC
CCACAGTCCCCGAGAAGTTGGGGGGAGGGGTCGGCAATTGATCCGGTGCCTAGAGAAGGTGGCGCGGGGT
AAACTGGGAAAGTGATGTCGTGTACTGGCTCCGCCTTTTTCCCGAGGGTGGGGGAGAACCGTATATAAGT
GCAGTAGTCGCCGTGAACGTTCTTTTTCGCAACGGGTTTGCCGCCAGAACACAGGCGTACGGCCACCATG
AAAAGGCCGGCGGCCACGAAAAAGGCCGGCCAGGCAAAAAAGAAAAAGGACAAGAAGTACAGCATCGGCC
TGGCCATCGGCACCAACTCTGTGGGCTGGGCCGTGATCACCGACGAGTACAAGGTGCCCAGCAAGAAATT
CAAGGTGCTGGGCAACACCGACCGGCACAGCATCAAGAAGAACCTGATCGGAGCCCTGCTGTTCGACAGC
GGCGAAACAGCCGAGGCCACCCGGCTGAAGAGAACCGCCAGAAGAAGATACACCAGACGGAAGAACCGGA
TCTGCTATCTGCAAGAGATCTTCAGCAACGAGATGGCCAAGGTGGACGACAGCTTCTTCCACAGACTGGA
AGAGTCCTTCCTGGTGGAAGAGGATAAGAAGCACGAGCGGCACCCCATCTTCGGCAACATCGTGGACGAG
GTGGCCTACCACGAGAAGTACCCCACCATCTACCACCTGAGAAAGAAACTGGTGGACAGCACCGACAAGG
CCGACCTGCGGCTGATCTATCTGGCCCTGGCCCACATGATCAAGTTCCGGGGCCACTTCCTGATCGAGGG
CGACCTGAACCCCGACAACAGCGACGTGGACAAGCTGTTCATCCAGCTGGTGCAGACCTACAACCAGCTG
TTCGAGGAAAACCCCATCAACGCCAGCGGCGTGGACGCCAAGGCCATCCTGTCTGCCAGACTGAGCAAGA
GCAGACGGCTGGAAAATCTGATCGCCCAGCTGCCCGGCGAGAAGAAGAATGGCCTGTTCGGCAACCTGAT
TGCCCTGAGCCTGGGCCTGACCCCCAACTTCAAGAGCAACTTCGACCTGGCCGAGGATGCCAAACTGCAG
CTGAGCAAGGACACCTACGACGACGACCTGGACAACCTGCTGGCCCAGATCGGCGACCAGTACGCCGACC
TGTTTCTGGCCGCCAAGAACCTGTCCGACGCCATCCTGCTGAGCGACATCCTGAGAGTGAACACCGAGAT
CACCAAGGCCCCCCTGAGCGCCTCTATGATCAAGAGATACGACGAGCACCACCAGGACCTGACCCTGCTG
AAAGCTCTCGTGCGGCAGCAGCTGCCTGAGAAGTACAAAGAGATTTTCTTCGACCAGAGCAAGAACGGCT
ACGCCGGCTACATTGACGGCGGAGCCAGCCAGGAAGAGTTCTACAAGTTCATCAAGCCCATCCTGGAAAA
GATGGACGGCACCGAGGAACTGCTCGTGAAGCTGAACAGAGAGGACCTGCTGCGGAAGCAGCGGACCTTC
GACAACGGCAGCATCCCCCACCAGATCCACCTGGGAGAGCTGCACGCCATTCTGCGGCGGCAGGAAGATT
TTTACCCATTCCTGAAGGACAACCGGGAAAAGATCGAGAAGATCCTGACCTTCCGCATCCCCTACTACGT
GGGCCCTCTGGCCAGGGGAAACAGCAGATTCGCCTGGATGACCAGAAAGAGCGAGGAAACCATCACCCCC
TGGAACTTCGAGGAAGTGGTGGACAAGGGCGCTTCCGCCCAGAGCTTCATCGAGCGGATGACCAACTTCG
ATAAGAACCTGCCCAACGAGAAGGTGCTGCCCAAGCACAGCCTGCTGTACGAGTACTTCACCGTGTATAA
CGAGCTGACCAAAGTGAAATACGTGACCGAGGGAATGAGAAAGCCCGCCTTCCTGAGCGGCGAGCAGAAA
AAGGCCATCGTGGACCTGCTGTTCAAGACCAACCGGAAAGTGACCGTGAAGCAGCTGAAAGAGGACTACT
TCAAGAAAATCGAGTGCTTCGACTCCGTGGAAATCTCCGGCGTGGAAGATCGGTTCAACGCCTCCCTGGG
CACATACCACGATCTGCTGAAAATTATCAAGGACAAGGACTTCCTGGACAATGAGGAAAACGAGGACATT
CTGGAAGATATCGTGCTGACCCTGACACTGTTTGAGGACAGAGAGATGATCGAGGAACGGCTGAAAACCT
ATGCCCACCTGTTCGACGACAAAGTGATGAAGCAGCTGAAGCGGCGGAGATACACCGGCTGGGGCAGGCT
GAGCCGGAAGCTGATCAACGGCATCCGGGACAAGCAGTCCGGCAAGACAATCCTGGATTTCCTGAAGTCC
GACGGCTTCGCCAACAGAAACTTCATGCAGCTGATCCACGACGACAGCCTGACCTTTAAAGAGGACATCC
AGAAAGCCCAGGTGTCCGGCCAGGGCGATAGCCTGCACGAGCACATTGCCAATCTGGCCGGCAGCCCCGC
CATTAAGAAGGGCATCCTGCAGACAGTGAAGGTGGTGGACGAGCTCGTGAAAGTGATGGGCCGGCACAAG
CCCGAGAACATCGTGATCGAAATGGCCAGAGAGAACCAGACCACCCAGAAGGGACAGAAGAACAGCCGCG
AGAGAATGAAGCGGATCGAAGAGGGCATCAAAGAGCTGGGCAGCCAGATCCTGAAAGAACACCCCGTGGA
AAACACCCAGCTGCAGAACGAGAAGCTGTACCTGTACTACCTGCAGAATGGGCGGGATATGTACGTGGAC
CAGGAACTGGACATCAACCGGCTGTCCGACTACGATGTGGACCACATCGTGCCTCAGAGCTTTCTGAAGG
ACGACTCCATCGACAACAAGGTGCTGACCAGAAGCGACAAGGCCCGGGGCAAGAGCGACAACGTGCCCTC
CGAAGAGGTCGTGAAGAAGATGAAGAACTACTGGCGGCAGCTGCTGAACGCCAAGCTGATTACCCAGAGA
AAGTTCGACAATCTGACCAAGGCCGAGAGAGGCGGCCTGAGCGAACTGGATAAGGCCGGCTTCATCAAGA
GACAGCTGGTGGAAACCCGGCAGATCACAAAGCACGTGGCACAGATCCTGGACTCCCGGATGAACACTAA
GTACGACGAGAATGACAAGCTGATCCGGGAAGTGAAAGTGATCACCCTGAAGTCCAAGCTGGTGTCCGAT
TTCCGGAAGGATTTCCAGTTTTACAAAGTGCGCGAGATCAACAACTACCACCACGCCCACGACGCCTACC
TGAACGCCGTCGTGGGAACCGCCCTGATCAAAAAGTACCCTAAGCTGGAAAGCGAGTTCGTGTACGGCGA
CTACAAGGTGTACGACGTGCGGAAGATGATCGCCAAGAGCGAGCAGGAAATCGGCAAGGCTACCGCCAAG
TACTTCTTCTACAGCAACATCATGAACTTTTTCAAGACCGAGATTACCCTGGCCAACGGCGAGATCCGGA
AGCGGCCTCTGATCGAGACAAACGGCGAAACCGGGGAGATCGTGTGGGATAAGGGCCGGGATTTTGCCAC
CGTGCGGAAAGTGCTGAGCATGCCCCAAGTGAATATCGTGAAAAAGACCGAGGTGCAGACAGGCGGCTTC
AGCAAAGAGTCTATCCTGCCCAAGAGGAACAGCGATAAGCTGATCGCCAGAAAGAAGGACTGGGACCCTA
AGAAGTACGGCGGCTTCGACAGCCCCACCGTGGCCTATTCTGTGCTGGTGGTGGCCAAAGTGGAAAAGGG
CAAGTCCAAGAAACTGAAGAGTGTGAAAGAGCTGCTGGGGATCACCATCATGGAAAGAAGCAGCTTCGAG
AAGAATCCCATCGACTTTCTGGAAGCCAAGGGCTACAAAGAAGTGAAAAAGGACCTGATCATCAAGCTGC
CTAAGTACTCCCTGTTCGAGCTGGAAAACGGCCGGAAGAGAATGCTGGCCTCTGCCGGCGAACTGCAGAA
GGGAAACGAACTGGCCCTGCCCTCCAAATATGTGAACTTCCTGTACCTGGCCAGCCACTATGAGAAGCTG
AAGGGCTCCCCCGAGGATAATGAGCAGAAACAGCTGTTTGTGGAACAGCACAAGCACTACCTGGACGAGA
TCATCGAGCAGATCAGCGAGTTCTCCAAGAGAGTGATCCTGGCCGACGCTAATCTGGACAAAGTGCTGTC
CGCCTACAACAAGCACCGGGATAAGCCCATCAGAGAGCAGGCCGAGAATATCATCCACCTGTTTACCCTG
ACCAATCTGGGAGCCCCTGCCGCCTTCAAGTACTTTGACACCACCATCGACCGGAAGAGGTACACCAGCA
CCAAAGAGGTGCTGGACGCCACCCTGATCCACCAGAGCATCACCGGCCTGTACGAGACACGGATCGACCT
GTCTCAGCTGGGAGGCGACAGCGCTGGAGGAGGTGGAAGCGGAGGAGGAGGAAGCGGAGGAGGAGGTAGC
GGACCTAAGAAAAAGAGGAAGGTGGCGGCCGCTGGATCCGGACGGGCTGACGCATTGGACGATTTTGATC
TGGATATGCTGGGAAGTGACGCCCTCGATGATTTTGACCTTGACATGCTTGGTTCGGATGCCCTTGATGA
CTTTGACCTCGACATGCTCGGCAGTGACGCCCTTGATGATTTCGACCTGGACATGCTGATTAACTGTACA
GGCAGTGGAGAGGGCAGAGGAAGTCTGCTAACATGCGGTGACGTCGAGGAGAATCCTGGCCCAATGGCCA
AGCCTTTGTCTCAAGAAGAATCCACCCTCATTGAAAGAGCAACGGCTACAATCAACAGCATCCCCATCTC
TGAAGACTACAGCGTCGCCAGCGCAGCTCTCTCTAGCGACGGCCGCATCTTCACTGGTGTCAATGTATAT
CATTTTACTGGGGGACCTTGTGCAGAACTCGTGGTGCTGGGCACTGCTGCTGCTGCGGCAGCTGGCAACC
TGACTTGTATCGTCGCGATCGGAAATGAGAACAGGGGCATCTTGAGCCCCTGCGGACGGTGCCGACAGGT
GCTTCTCGATCTGCATCCTGGGATCAAAGCCATAGTGAAGGACAGTGATGGACAGCCGACGGCAGTTGGG
ATTCGTGAATTGCTGCCCTCTGGTTATGTGTGGGAGGGCTAAGAATTCGATATCAAGCTTATCGGTAATC
AACCTCTGGATTACAAAATTTGTGAAAGATTGACTGGTATTCTTAACTATGTTGCTCCTTTTACGCTATG
TGGATACGCTGCTTTAATGCCTTTGTATCATGCTATTGCTTCCCGTATGGCTTTCATTTTCTCCTCCTTG
TATAAATCCTGGTTGCTGTCTCTTTATGAGGAGTTGTGGCCCGTTGTCAGGCAACGTGGCGTGGTGTGCA
CTGTGTTTGCTGACGCAACCCCCACTGGTTGGGGCATTGCCACCACCTGTCAGCTCCTTTCCGGGACTTT
CGCTTTCCCCCTCCCTATTGCCACGGCGGAACTCATCGCCGCCTGCCTTGCCCGCTGCTGGACAGGGGCT
CGGCTGTTGGGCACTGACAATTCCGTGGTGTTGTCGGGGAAATCATCGTCCTTTCCTTGGCTGCTCGCCT
GTGTTGCCACCTGGATTCTGCGCGGGACGTCCTTCTGCTACGTCCCTTCGGCCCTCAATCCAGCGGACCT
TCCTTCCCGCGGCCTGCTGCCGGCTCTGCGGCCTCTTCCGCGTCTTCGCCTTCGCCCTCAGACGAGTCGG
ATCTCCCTTTGGGCCGCCTCCCCGCATCGATACCGTCGACCTCGAGACCTAGAAAAACATGGAGCAATCA
CAAGTAGCAATACAGCAGCTACCAATGCTGATTGTGCCTGGCTAGAAGCACAAGAGGAGGAGGAGGTGGG
TTTTCCAGTCACACCTCAGGTACCTTTAAGACCAATGACTTACAAGGCAGCTGTAGATCTTAGCCACTTT
TTAAAAGAAAAGGGGGGACTGGAAGGGCTAATTCACTCCCAACGAAGACAAGATATCCTTGATCTGTGGA
TCTACCACACACAAGGCTACTTCCCTGATTGGCAGAACTACACACCAGGGCCAGGGATCAGATATCCACT
GACCTTTGGATGGTGCTACAAGCTAGTACCAGTTGAGCAAGAGAAGGTAGAAGAAGCCAATGAAGGAGAG
AACACCCGCTTGTTACACCCTGTGAGCCTGCATGGGATGGATGACCCGGAGAGAGAAGTATTAGAGTGGA
GGTTTGACAGCCGCCTAGCATTTCATCACATGGCCCGAGAGCTGCATCCGGACTGTACTGGGTCTCTCTG
GTTAGACCAGATCTGAGCCTGGGAGCTCTCTGGCTAACTAGGGAACCCACTGCTTAAGCCTCAATAAAGC
TTGCCTTGAGTGCTTCAAGTAGTGTGTGCCCGTCTGTTGTGTGACTCTGGTAACTAGAGATCCCTCAGAC
CCTTTTAGTCAGTGTGGAAAATCTCTAGCAGGGCCCGTTTAAACCCGCTGATCAGCCTCGACTGTGCCTT
CTAGTTGCCAGCCATCTGTTGTTTGCCCCTCCCCCGTGCCTTCCTTGACCCTGGAAGGTGCCACTCCCAC
TGTCCTTTCCTAATAAAATGAGGAAATTGCATCGCATTGTCTGAGTAGGTGTCATTCTATTCTGGGGGGT
GGGGTGGGGCAGGACAGCAAGGGGGAGGATTGGGAAGACAATAGCAGGCATGCTGGGGATGCGGTGGGCT
CTATGGCTTCTGAGGCGGAAAGAACCAGCTGGGGCTCTAGGGGGTATCCCC
[124 nt withheld, positions 6912-7035]
C
[91 nt withheld, positions 7037-7127]
A
[49 nt withheld, positions 7129-7177]
CCTTTGACGTTGGAGTCCACGTTCTTT
[37 nt withheld, positions 7205-7241]
ACCCTATCTCGGTCTATTCTTTTGATTTATAAGGGATTTTGCCGATTTCGGCCTATTGGTTAAAAAATGA
GCTGATTTAACAAAAATTTAACGCGAATTAATTCTGTGGAATGTGTGTCAGTTAGGGTGTGGAAAGTCCC
CAGGCTCCCCAGCAGGCAGAAGTATGCAAAGCATGCATCTCAATTAGTCAGCAACCAGGTGTGGAAAGTC
CCCAGGCTCCCCAGCAGGCAGAAGTATGCAAAGCATGCATCTCAATTAGTCAGCAACCATAGTCCCGCCC
CTAACTCCGCCCATCCCGCCCCTAACTCCGCCCAGTTCCGCCCATTCTCCGCCCCATGGCTGACTAATTT
TTTTTATTTATGCAGAGGCCGAGGCCGCCTCTGCCTCTGAGCTATTCCAGAAGTAGTGAGGAGGCTTTTT
TGGAGGCCTAGGCTTTTGCAAAAAGCTCCCGGGAGCTTGTATATCCATTTTCGGATCTGATCAGCACGTG
TTGACAATTAATCATCGGCATAGTATATCGGCATAGTATAATACGACAAGGTGAGGAACTAAACCATGGC
CAAGTTGACCAGTGCCGTTCCGGTGCTCACCGCGCGCGACGTCGCCGGAGCGGTCGAGTTCTGGACCGAC
CGGCTCGGGTTCTCCCGGGACTTCGTGGAGGACGACTTCGCCGGTGTGGTCCGGGACGACGTGACCCTGT
TCATCAGCGCGGTCCAGGACCAGGTGGTGCCGGACAACACCCTGGCCTGGGTGTGGGTGCGCGGCCTGGA
CGAGCTGTACGCCGAGTGGTCGGAGGTCGTGTCCACGAACTTCCGGGACGCCTCCGGGCCGGCCATGACC
GAGATCGGCGAGCAGCCGTGGGGGCGGGAGTTCGCCCTGCGCGACCCGGCCGGCAACTGCGTGCACTTCG
TGGCCGAGGAGCAGGACTGACACGTGCTACGAGATTTCGATTCCACCGCCGCCTTCTATGAAAGGTTGGG
CTTCGGAATCGTTTTCCGGGACGCCGGCTGGATGATCCTCCAGCGCGGGGATCTCATGCTGGAGTTCTTC
GCCCACCCCAACTTGTTTATTGCAGCTTATAATGGTTACAAATAAAGCAATAGCATCACAAATTTCACAA
ATAAAGCATTTTTTTCACTGCATTCTAGTTGTGGTTTGTCCAAACTCATCAATGTATCTTATCATGTCTG
TATACCGTCGACCTCTAGCTAGAGCTTGGCGTAATCATGGTCATAGCTGTTTCCTGTGTGAAATTGTTAT
CCGCTCACAATTCCACACAACATACGAGCCGGAAGCATAAAGTGTAAAGCCTGGGGTGCCTAATGAGTGA
GCTAACTCACATTAATTGCGTTGCGCTCACTGCCCGCTTTCCAGTCGGGAAACCTGTCGTGCCAGCTGCA
TTAATGAATCGGCCAACGCGCGGGGAGAGGCGGTTTGCGTATTGGGCGCTCTTCCGCTTCCTCGCTCACT
GACTCGCTGCGCTCGGTCGTTCGGCTGCGGCGAGCGGTATCAGCTCACTCAAAGGCGGTAATACGGTTAT
CCACAGAATCAGGGGATAACGCAGGAAAGAACATGTGAGCAAAAGGCCAGCAAAAGGCCAGGAACCGTAA
AAAGGCCGCGTTGCTGGCGTTTTTCCATAGGCTCCGCCCCCCTGACGAGCATCACAAAAATCGACGCTCA
AGTCAGAGGTGGCGAAACCCGACAGGACTATAAAGATACCAGGCGTTTCCCCCTGGAAGCTCCCTCGTGC
GCTCTCCTGTTCCGACCCTGCCGCTTACCGGATACCTGTCCGCCTTTCTCCCTTCGGGAAGCGTGGCGCT
TTCTCATAGCTCACGCTGTAGGTATCTCAGTTCGGTGTAGGTCGTTCGCTCCAAGCTGGGCTGTGTGCAC
GAACCCCCCGTTCAGCCCGACCGCTGCGCCTTATCCGGTAACTATCGTCTTGAGTCCAACCCGGTAAGAC
ACGACTTATCGCCACTGGCAGCAGCCACTGGTAACAGGATTAGCAGAGCGAGGTATGTAGGCGGTGCTAC
AGAGTTCTTGAAGTGGTGGCCTAACTACGGCTACACTAGAAGAACAGTATTTGGTATCTGCGCTCTGCTG
AAGCCAGTTACCTTCGGAAAAAGAGTTGGTAGCTCTTGATCCGGCAAACAAACCACCGCTGGTAGCGGTG
GTTTTTTTGTTTGCAAGCAGCAGATTACGCGCAGAAAAAAAGGATCTCAAGAAGATCCTTTGATCTTTTC
TACGGGGTCTGACGCTCAGTGGAACGAAAACTCACGTTAAGGGATTTTGGTCATGAGATTATCAAAAAGG
ATCTTCACCTAGATCCTTTTAAATTAAAAATGAAGTTTTAAATCAATCTAAAGTATATATGAGTAAACTT
GGTCTGACAGTTACCAATGCTTAATCAGTGAGGCACCTATCTCAGCGATCTGTCTATTTCGTTCATCCAT
AGTTGCCTGACTCCCCGTCGTGTAGATAACTACGATACGGGAGGGCTTACCATCTGGCCCCAGTGCTGCA
ATGATACCGCGAGACCCACGCTCACCGGCTCCAGATTTATCAGCAATAAACCAGCCAGCCGGAAGGGCCG
AGCGCAGAAGTGGTCCTGCAACTTTATCCGCCTCCATCCAGTCTATTAATTGTTGCCGGGAAGCTAGAGT
AAGTAGTTCGCCAGTTAATAGTTTGCGCAACGTTGTTGCCATTGCTACAGGCATCGTGGTGTCACGCTCG
TCGTTTGGTATGGCTTCATTCAGCTCCGGTTCCCAACGATCAAGGCGAGTTACATGATCCCCCATGTTGT
GCAAAAAAGCGGTTAGCTCCTTCGGTCCTCCGATCGTTGTCAGAAGTAAGTTGGCCGCAGTGTTATCACT
CATGGTTATGGCAGCACTGCATAATTCTCTTACTGTCATGCCATCCGTAAGATGCTTTTCTGTGACTGGT
GAGTACTCAACCAAGTCATTCTGAGAATAGTGTATGCGGCGACCGAGTTGCTCTTGCCCGGCGTCAATAC
GGGATAATACCGCGCCACATAGCAGAACTTTAAAAGTGCTCATCATTGGAAAACGTTCTTCGGGGCGAAA
ACTCTCAAGGATCTTACCGCTGTTGAGATCCAGTTCGATGTAACCCACTCGTGCACCCAACTGATCTTCA
GCATCTTTTACTTTCACCAGCGTTTCTGGGTGAGCAAAAACAGGAAGGCAAAATGCCGCAAAAAAGGGAA
TAAGGGCGACACGGAAATGTTGAATACTCATACTCTTCCTTTTTCAATATTATTGAAGCATTTATCAGGG
TTATTGTCTCATGAGCGGATACATATTTGAATGTATTTAGAAAAATAAACAAATAGGGGTTCCGCGCACA
TTTCCCCGAAAAGTGCCACCTGACGTCGACGGATCGGGAGATCTCCCGATCCCCTATGGTGCACTCTCAG
TACAATCTGCTCTGATGCCGCATAGTTAAGCCAGTATCTGCTCCCTGCTTGTGTGTTGGAGGTCGCTGAG
TAGTGCGCGAGCAAAATTTAAGCTACAACAAGGCAAGGCTTGACCGACAATTGCATGAAGAATCTGCTTA
GGGTTAGGCGTTTTGCGCTGCTTCGCGATGTACGGGCCAGATATACGCGTTGACATTGATTATTGACTAG
TTATTAATAGTAATCAATTACGGGGTCATTAGTTCATAGCCCATATATGGAGTTCCGCGTTACATAACTT
ACGGTAAATGGCCCGCCTGGCTGACCGCCCAACGACCCCCGCCCATTGACGTCAATAATGACGTATGTTC
CCATAGTAACGCCAATAGGGACTTTCCATTGACGTCAATGGGTGGAGTATTTACGGTAAACTGCCCACTT
GGCAGTACATCAAGTGTATCATATGCCAAGTACGCCCCCTATTGACGTCAATGACGGTAAATGGCCCGCC
TGGCATTATGCCCAGTACATGACCTTATGGGACTTTCCTACTTGGCAGTACATCTACGTATTAGTCATCG
CTATTACCATGGTGATGCGGTTTTGGCAGTACATCAATGGGCGTGGATAGCGGTTTGACTCACGGGGATT
TCCAAGTCTCCACCCCATTGACGTCAATGGGAGTTTGTTTTGGCACCAAAATCAACGGGACTTTCCAAAA
TGTCGTAACAACTCCGCCCCATTGACGCAAATGGGCGGTAGGCGTGTACGGTGGGAGGTCTATATAAGCA
GCGCGTTTTGCCTGTACTGGGTCTCTCTGGTTAGACCAGATCTGAGCCTGGGAGCTCTCTGGCTAACTAG
GGAACCCACTGCTTAAGCCTCAATAAAGCTTGCCTTGAGTGCTTCAAGTAGTGTGTGCCCGTCTGTTGTG
TGACTCTGGTAACTAGAGATCCCTCAGACCCTTTTAGTCAGTGTGGAAAATCTCTAGCAGTGGCGCCCGA
ACAGGGACTTGAAAGCGAAAGGGAAACCAGAGGAGCTCTCTCGACGCAGGACTCGGCTTGCTGAAGCGCG
CACGGCAAGAGGCGAGGGGCGGCGACTGGTGAGTACGCCAAAAATTTTGACTAGCGGAGGCTAGAAGGAG
AGAGATGGGTGCGAGAGCGTCAGTATTAAGCGGGGGAGAATTAGATCGCGATGGGAAAAAATTCGGTTAA
GGCCAGGGGGAAAGAAAAAATATAAATTAAAACATATAGTATGGGCAAGCAGGGAGCTAGAACGATTCGC
AGTTAATCCTGGCCTGTTAGAAACATCAGAAGGCTGTAGACAAATACTGGGACAGCTACAACCATCCCTT
CAGACAGGATCAGAAGAACTTAGATCATTATATAATACAGTAGCAACCCTCTATTGTGTGCATCAAAGGA
TAGAGATAAAAGACACCAAGGAAGCTTTAGACAAGATAGAGGAAGAGCAAAACAAAAGTAAGACCACCGC
ACAGCAAGCGGCCGCTGATCTTCAGACCTGGAGGAGGAGATATGAGGGACAATTGGAGAAGTGAATTATA
TAAATATAAAGTAGTAAAAATTGAACCATTAGGAGTAGCACCCACCAAGGCAAAGAGAAGAGTGGTGCAG
AGAGAAAAAAGAGCAGTGGGAATAGGAGCTTTGTTCCTTGGGTTCTTGGGAGCAGCAGGAAGCACTATGG
GCGCAGCGTCAATGACGCTGACGGTACAGGCCAGACAATTATTGTCTGGTATAGTGCAGCAGCAGAACAA
TTTGCTGAGGGCTATTGAGGCGCAACAGCATCTGTTGCAACTCACAGTCTGGGGCATCAAGCAGCTCCAG
GCAAGAATCCTGGCTGTGGAAAGATACCTAAAGGATCAACAGCTCCTGGGGATTTGGGGTTGCTCTGGAA
AACTCATTTGCACCACTGCTGTGCCTTGGAATGCTAGTTGGAGTAATAAATCTCTGGAACAGATTTGGAA
TCACACGACCTGGATGGAGTGGGACAGAGAAATTAACAATTACACAAGCTTAATACACTCCTTAATTGAA
GAATCGCAAAACCAGCAAGAAAAGAATGAACAAGAATTATTGGAATTAGATAAATGGGCAAGTTTGTGGA
ATTGGTTTAACATAACAAATTGGCTGTGGTATATAAAATTATTCATAATGATAGTAGGAGGCTTGGTAGG
TTTAAGAATAGTTTTTGCTGTACTTTCTATAGTGAATAGAGTTAGGCAGGGATATTCACCATTATCGTTT
CAGACCCACCTCCCAACCCCGAGGGGACCCGACAGGCCCGAAGGAATAGAAGAAGAAGGTGGAGAGAGAG
ACAGAGACAGATCCATTCGATTAGTGAACGGATCGGCACTGCGTGCGCCAATTCTGCAGACAAATGGCAG
TATTCATCCACAATTTTAAAAGAAAAGGGGGGATTGGGGGGTACAGTGCAGGGGAAAGAATAGTAGACAT
AATAGCAACAGACATACAAACTAAAGAATTACAAAAACAAATTACAAAAATTCAAAATTTTCGGGTTTAT
TACAGGGACAGCAGAGATCCAGTTTGGTTAATTAGCTAGCGAGGGCCTATTTCCCATGATTCCTTCATAT
TTGCATATACGATACAAGGCTGTTAGAGAGATAATTGGAATTAATTTGACTGTAAACACAAAGATATTAG
TACAAAATACGTGACGTAGAAAGTAATAATTTCTTGGGTAGTTTGCAGTTTTAAAATTATGTTTTAAAAT
GGACTATCATATGCTTACCGTAACTTGAAAGTATTTCGATTTCTTGGCTTTATATATCTTGTGGAAAGGA
CGAAACACCGAAGGGCCTTTAGCTGTAAAT
