>Addgene plasmid #125463 | lentiSAMv2 rs4237150-guide3 | depositor partial sequence | sequence record 240104 | Guide RNA, MS2 stem loops
NNNNNNTTTAAATTATNTTTTAAAATGGACTATCATATGCTTACCGTAACTTGAAAGTATTTCGATTTCT
TGGCTTTATATATCTTGTGGAAAGGACGAAACACCGAAGGGCCTTTAGCTGTAAATGTTTTAGAGCTAGG
CCAACATGAGGATCACCCATGTCTGCAGGGCCTAGCAAGTTAAAATAAGGCTAGTCCGTTATCAACTTGG
CCAACATGAGGATCACCCATGTCTGCAGGGCCAAGTGGCACCGAGTCGGTGCTTTTTTTGGATCCTAGGT
CTTGAAAGGAGTGGGAATTGGCTCCGGTGCCCGTCAGTGGGCAGAGCGCACATCGCCCACAGTCCCCGAG
AAGTTGGGGGGAGGGGTCGGCAATTGATCCGGTGCCTAGAGAAGGTGGCGCGGGGTAAACTGGGAAAGTG
ATGTCGTGTACTGGCTCCGCCTTTTTCCCGAGGGTGGGGGAGAACCGTATATAAGTGCAGTAGTCGCCGT
GAACGTTCTTTTTCGCAACGGGTTTGCCGCCAGAACACAGGCGTACGGCCACCATGAAAAGGCCGGCGGC
CACGAAAAAGGCCGGCCAGGCAAAAAAGAAAAAGGACAAGAAGTACAGCATCGGCCTGGCCATCGGCACC
AACTCTGTGGGCTGGGCCGTGATCACCGACGAGTACAAGGTGCCCAGCAAGAAATTCAAGGTGCTGGGCA
ACACCGACCGGCACAGCATCAAGAAGAACCTGATCGGAGCCCTGCTGTTCGACAGCGGCGAAACAGCCGA
GGCCACCCGGCTGAAGAGAACCGCCAGAAGAAGATACACCAGACGGAAGAACCGGATCTGCTATCTGCAA
GAGATCTTCAGCAACGAGATGGCCAAGGTGGACGACAGCTTCTTCCACAGACTGGAAGAGTCCTTCCTGG
TGGAAGAGGATAAGAAGCACGAGCGGCACCCCATCTTCGGCAACATCGTGGACGAGGTGGCCTACCACGA
GAAGTACCCCACCATCTACCACCTGAGAAAGAAACTGGTGGACAGCACCGACAAGGCCGACCTGCGGCTG
ATCTATCTGGCCCTGGCCCACATGATCAAGTTCCGGGGCCACTTCCTGATCGAGGGCGACCTGAACCCCG
ACAACAGCGACGTGGACAAGCTGTTCATCCAGCTGNTGCAGAACTACAACCAGCTTTTCCAAGAAAAACC
CCATCAACGCCCGGGGGCGTGGAACCCCAAGGCCATCCNGTCCTGCCAAANTGAACCAAAAACCAANCGG
CTTGGAAANNNTGATTCCCCCACNCTTCCCCGGCGAAAAGAAAGAATAGGNCCNGTTNCCGCAACCCCGA
ATGCCCCCTGAACCNGGGGCCCTGAACCCCCAAATTTTAAAGAAAACATTNTCCAACCTGGCCCAAAAAA
TTCCAAAATTGCCCCTTAAACAGGC
